Addgene plasmid #231375: pcDNA3.3_3xFLAG_SUMO_Eu1_HsAGO2(R97A)
Purpose: Express mutant human AGO2 with N-terminal 3xFLAG-SUMO_Eu1 tag in mammalian cells
Depositing lab: David Bartel. Depositing organization: Whitehead Institute for Biomedical Research. Publication: The structural basis for RNA slicing by human Argonaute2. Mohamed AA, Wang PY, Bartel DP, Vos SM. Cell Rep. 2025 Jan 28;44(1):115166. doi: 10.1016/j.celrep.2024.115166. Epub 2024 Dec 31. PubMed 39932188.
Backbone
  Vector backbone: pcDNA3.3
  Backbone size w/o insert (bp): 5413
  Vector type: Mammalian Expression
  Selectable markers: Neomycin (select with G418)
Growth in bacteria
  Bacterial resistance: Ampicillin, 100 μg/mL
  Growth temperature: 37°C
  Growth strain: DH5alpha
  Copy number: High Copy
Gene/Insert
  Gene/Insert name: Human Argonaute2 (alt name: AGO2)
  Species: H. sapiens (human), Synthetic
  Insert size (bp): 2958
  Mutation: R97A
  Entrez Gene: AGO2 (a.k.a. CASC7, EIF2C2, LESKRES, LINC00980, PPD, Q10)
  Promoter: CMV
  Tag / fusion protein: 3xFLAG-SUMO_Eu1 (N terminal on insert)
  Cloning method: Other
  Sequencing primers: 5′ CMV Forward; 3′ TK-pA-R
Terms and licenses: Academic/Nonprofit Terms; Industry Terms: Not Available to Industry
Depositor comments: With engineered orthogonal SUMO_Eu1 (Vera Rodriguez et al., JCB 2019) in N-terminal tag. Please visit https://doi.org/10.1101/2024.08.19.608718 for bioRxiv preprint.
How to cite: pcDNA3.3_3xFLAG_SUMO_Eu1_HsAGO2(R97A) was a gift from David Bartel (Addgene plasmid # 231375 ; http://n2t.net/addgene:231375 ; RRID:Addgene_231375)
