[The description below was written by a language model from this plasmid's Addgene catalogue record and pLannotate feature annotations shown in this document.]
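Description:
pcDNA3.3_3xFLAG_SUMO_Eu1_HsAGO2(R97A) is a mammalian expression plasmid of about 8.4 kb, built on the pcDNA3.3 backbone, for producing a point-mutant form of human Argonaute2 (AGO2) in cultured mammalian cells. It is maintained in E. coli as a high-copy plasmid through a ColE1/pUC-type origin and selected with ampicillin via the β-lactamase gene. An f1 phage origin is also present. For mammalian cells, an SV40 enhancer/early promoter drives a neomycin phosphotransferase gene terminated by an SV40 polyadenylation signal, which allows G418 selection of stable transfectants. The annotation also picks up short lac promoter/operator, lacI, ble, bGH poly(A) and bom fragments, which appear to be backbone remnants rather than functional parts.

The expression cassette uses the human cytomegalovirus immediate-early enhancer and promoter to transcribe a single fusion open reading frame, ending at the HSV thymidine kinase polyadenylation signal. The reading frame begins with a 3xFLAG epitope, followed by a SUMO domain and then the AGO2 coding sequence carrying the R97A substitution. The automated annotation matches the SUMO segment to a rice SUMO1 fragment, but the depositor identifies it as SUMO_Eu1, an engineered orthogonal SUMO variant. The 3xFLAG tag supports detection and affinity capture. The SUMO module probably serves as a specific protease cleavage site for releasing the protein from the tag, although the record does not say so. AGO2 is the core RISC protein that uses a bound small guide RNA to recognise and slice complementary target RNAs. The associated publication concerns the structural basis of RNA slicing by human AGO2, so this construct likely serves to test the contribution of residue R97. The record does not describe the mutant's phenotype.
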