Features (pLannotate 1.2.2; 20 found; start..end, strand, type, name):
     50..429     +  enhancer       CMV enhancer: human cytomegalovirus immediate early enhancer
    430..633     +  promoter       CMV promoter: human cytomegalovirus (CMV) immediate early promoter
    751..816     +  CDS            3xFLAG: three tandem FLAG® epitope tags, followed by an enterokinase cleavage site
    865..1122    +  CDS            SUMO1 (fragment): SUMO1_ORYSJ - Also known as SMT3, SUM1. Experimental evidence at protein level: Swiss-Prot protein existence level 1. Ubiquitin-like protein which can be covalently attached to target lysines as a monomer. Does not seem to be involved in protein degradation and may function as an antagonist of ubiquitin in the degradation process (By similarity). From Oryza sativa subsp. japonica (Rice).
   1129..3702    +  CDS            AGO2 (sequence partly withheld): AGO2_HUMAN - Also known as EIF2C2. Experimental evidence at protein level: Swiss-Prot protein existence level 1. Required for RNA-mediated gene silencing (RNAi) by the RNA- induced silencing complex (RISC). The 'minimal RISC' appears to include AGO2 bound to a short guide RNA such as a microRNA (miRNA) or short interfering RNA (siRNA). These guide RNAs direct RISC to complementary mRNAs that are targets for RISC-mediated gene silencing. The precise mechanism of gene silencing depends on the degree of complementarity between the miRNA or siRNA and its target. Binding of RISC to a perfectly comp
   3801..3849    +  polyA_signal   HSV TK poly(A) signal: herpes simplex virus thymidine kinase polyadenylation signal (Cole and Stacy, 1985)
   3940..3956    -  polyA_signal   bGH poly(A) signal (fragment): bovine growth hormone polyadenylation signal
   4051..4479    +  rep_origin     f1 ori (sequence partly withheld): f1 bacteriophage origin of replication; arrow indicates direction of (+) strand synthesis
   4493..4822    +  promoter       SV40 promoter: SV40 enhancer and early promoter
   4889..5680    +  CDS            neo: KKA2_KLEPN - Also known as kan, nptII. Experimental evidence at protein level: Swiss-Prot protein existence level 1. Resistance to kanamycin, neomycin, paromomycin, ribostamycin, butirosin and gentamicin B. From Klebsiella pneumoniae.
   5706..5864    +  CDS            ble (fragment): BLE_KLEPN - Experimental evidence at protein level: Swiss-Prot protein existence level 1. Binding protein with a strong affinity to the bleomycin family of antibiotics. Binds to CL990; an antimitotic-antibiotic compound. From Klebsiella pneumoniae.
   5859..5980    +  polyA_signal   SV40 poly(A) signal: SV40 polyadenylation signal
   6053..6069    -  protein_bind   lac operator: The lac repressor binds to the lac operator to inhibit transcription in E. coli. This inhibition can be relieved by adding lactose or isopropyl-β-D-thiogalactopyranoside (IPTG). lac repressor encoded by lacI
   6077..6107    -  promoter       lac promoter: promoter for the E. coli lac operon
   6122..6143    -  protein_bind   CAP binding site: CAP binding activates transcription in the presence of cAMP. E. coli catabolite activator protein
   6156..6248    -  CDS            lacI (fragment): lac repressor; lacI; The lac repressor binds to the lac operator to inhibit transcription in E. coli. This inhibition can be relieved by adding lactose or isopropyl-β-D-thiogalactopyranoside (IPTG).
   6431..7019    -  rep_origin     ori: high-copy-number ColE1/pMB1/pBR322/pUC origin of replication
   7190..8050    -  CDS            AmpR: β-lactamase; bla; confers resistance to ampicillin, carbenicillin, and related antibiotics
   8051..8155    -  promoter       AmpR promoter: bla
   8214..8266    -  misc_feature   bom (fragment): basis of mobility region from pBR322
>Addgene plasmid #231375 | pcDNA3.3_3xFLAG_SUMO_Eu1_HsAGO2(R97A) | addgene full sequence | sequence record 457967 | Addgene NGS Result
GTTAGGCGTTTTGCGCTGCTTCGCGATGTACGGGCCAGATATACGCGTTGACATTGATTATTGACTAGTT
ATTAATAGTAATCAATTACGGGGTCATTAGTTCATAGCCCATATATGGAGTTCCGCGTTACATAACTTAC
GGTAAATGGCCCGCCTGGCTGACCGCCCAACGACCCCCGCCCATTGACGTCAATAATGACGTATGTTCCC
ATAGTAACGCCAATAGGGACTTTCCATTGACGTCAATGGGTGGAGTATTTACGGTAAACTGCCCACTTGG
CAGTACATCAAGTGTATCATATGCCAAGTACGCCCCCTATTGACGTCAATGACGGTAAATGGCCCGCCTG
GCATTATGCCCAGTACATGACCTTATGGGACTTTCCTACTTGGCAGTACATCTACGTATTAGTCATCGCT
ATTACCATGGTGATGCGGTTTTGGCAGTACATCAATGGGCGTGGATAGCGGTTTGACTCACGGGGATTTC
CAAGTCTCCACCCCATTGACGTCAATGGGAGTTTGTTTTGGCACCAAAATCAACGGGACTTTCCAAAATG
TCGTAACAACTCCGCCCCATTGACGCAAATGGGCGGTAGGCGTGTACGGTGGGAGGTCTATATAAGCAGA
GCTCGTTTAGTGAACCGTCAGATCGCCTGGAGACGCCATCCACGCTGTTTTGACCTCCATAGAAGACACC
GGGACCGATCCAGCCTCCGGACTCTAGAGGATCGAACCCTTGCCACCATGGACTACAAAGACCATGACGG
TGATTATAAAGATCATGATATCGATTACAAGGATGACGATGACAAGCTTGGTGGTGCTAGCGGATCTGCT
GCGGGTGGCGAAGAAGATAAGAAACCGGCAGGTGGCGAAGGTGGCGGTGCCCATATCAACCTGAAAGTGA
AAGGTCAAGACGGCAACGAAGTCTTTTTCCGCATCAAACGTTCTACCCAGCTGAAAAAGCTGATGAACGC
ATACTGTGACCGTCAGTCTGTAGACATGAAGGCAATTGCTTTCCTCTTTAAGGGTCGTCGCCTACGTGCG
GAAAGGACCCCGGATGAACTGGAAATGGAAGATGGCGACGAAATCGACGCAATGCTGCACCAGACTGGAG
GCGGATCCTACTCGGGAGCCGGCCCCGCACTTGCACCTCCTGCGCCGCCGCCCCCCATCCAAGGATATGC
CTTCAAGCCTCCACCTAGACCCGACTTTGGGACCTCCGGGAGAACAATCAAATTACAGGCCAATTTCTTC
GAAATGGACATCCCCAAAATTGACATCTATCATTATGAATTGGATATCAAGCCAGAGAAGTGCCCGAGGA
GAGTTAACAGGGAAATCGTGGAACACATGGTCCAGCACTTTAAAACACAGATCTTTGGGGATCGGAAGCC
CGTGTTTGACGGCGCGAAGAATCTATACACAGCCATGCCCCTTCCGATTGGGAGGGACAAGGTGGAGCTG
GAGGTCACGCTGCCAGGAGAAGGCAAGGATCGCATCTTCAAGGTGTCCATCAAGTGGGTGTCCTGCGTGA
GCTTGCAGGCGTTACACGATGCACTTTCAGGGCGGCTGCCTAGCGTCCCTTTTGAGACGATCCAGGCCCT
GGACGTGGTCATGAGGCACTTGCCATCCATGAGGTACACCCCCGTGGGCCGCTCCTTCTTCACCGCGTCC
GAAGGCTGCTCTAACCCTCTTGGCGGGGGCCGAGAAGTGTGGTTTGGCTTCCATCAGTCCGTCCGGCCTT
CTCTCTGGAAAATGATGCTGAATATTGATGTGTCAGCAACAGCGTTTTACAAGGCACAGCCAGTAATCGA
GTTTGTTTGTGAAGTTTTGGATTTTAAAAGTATTGAAGAACAACAAAAACCTCTGACAGATTCCCAAAGG
GTAAAGTTTACCAAAGAAATTAAAGGTCTAAAGGTGGAGATAACGCACTGTGGGCAGATGAAGAGGAAGT
ACCGCGTCTGCAATGTGACCCGGCGGCCCGCCAGTCACCAAACATTCCCGCTGCAGCAGGAGAGCGGGCA
GACGGTGGAGTGCACGGTGGCCCAGTATTTCAAGGACAGGCACAAGCTTGTTCTGCGCTACCCCCACCTC
CCATGTTTACAAGTCGGACAGGAGCAGAAACACACCTACCTTCCCCTGGAGGTCTGTAACATTGTGGCAG
GACAAAGATGTATTAAAAAATTAACGGACAATCAGACCTCAACCATGATCAGAGCAACTGCTAGGTCGGC
GCCCGATCGGCAAGAAGAGATTAGCAAATTGATGCGAAGTGCAAGTTTCAACACAGATCCATACGTCCGT
GAATTTGGAATCATGGTCAAAGATGAGATGACAGACGTGACTGGGCGGGTGCTGCAGCCGCCCTCCATCC
TCTACGGGGGCAGGAATAAAGCTATTGCGACCCCTGTCCAGGGCGTCTGGGACATGCGGAAC
[405 nt withheld, positions 2443-2847]
AACAACATCCTGCTGCCCCAGGGCAGGCCGCCGGTGTTCCAGCAGCCCGTCATCTTTCTGGGAGCAGACG
TCACTCACCCCCCCGCCGGGGATGGGAAGAAGCCCTCCATTGCCGCCGTGGTGGGCAGCATGGACGCCCA
CCCCAATCGCTACTGCGCCACCGTGCGCGTGCAGCAGCACCGGCAGGAGATCATACAAGACCTGGCCGCC
ATGGTCCGCGAGCTCCTCATCCAGTTCTACAAGTCCACGCGCTTCAAGCCCACCCGCATCATCTTCTACC
GCGACGGTGTCTCTGAAGGCCAGTTCCAGCAGGTTCTCCACCACGAGTTGCTGGCCATCCGTGAGGCCTG
TATCAAGCTAGAAAAAGACTACCAGCCCGGGATCACCTTCATCGTGGTGCAGAAGAGGCACCACACCCGG
CTCTTCTGCACTGACAAGAACGAGCGGGTTGGGAAAAGTGGAAACATTCCAGCAGGCACGACTGTGGACA
CGAAAATCACCCACCCCACCGAGTTCGACTTCTACCTGTGTAGTCACGCTGGCATCCAGGGGACAAGCAG
GCCTTCGCACTATCACGTCCTCTGGGACGACAATCGTTTCTCCTCTGATGAGCTGCAGATCCTAACCTAC
CAGCTGTGTCACACCTACGTGCGCTGCACACGCTCCGTGTCCATCCCAGCGCCAGCATACTACGCTCACC
TGGTGGCCTTCCGGGCCAGGTACCACCTGGTGGATAAGGAACATGACAGTGCTGAAGGAAGCCATACCTC
TGGGCAGAGTAACGGGCGAGACCACCAAGCACTGGCCAAGGCGGTCCAGGTTCACCAAGACACTCTGCGC
ACCATGTACTTTGCTTGAAAGGGTTCGATCCCTACCGGTTAGTAATGAGTTTAAACGGGGGAGGCTAACT
GAAACACGGAAGGAGACAATACCGGAAGGAACCCGCGCTATGACGGCAATAAAAAGACAGAATAAAACGC
ACGGGTGTTGGGTCGTTTGTTCATAAACGCGGGGTTCGGTCCCAGGGCTGGCACTCTGTCGATACCCCAC
CGAGACCCCATTGGGGCCAATACGCCCGCGTTTCTTCCTTTTCCCCACCCCACCCCCCAAGTTCGGGTGA
AGGCCCAGGGCTCGCAGCCAACGTCGGGGCGGCAGGCCCTGCCATAGCAGATCTGCGCAGCTGGGGCTCT
AGGGGGTATCCCC
[124 nt withheld, positions 4051-4174]
C
[91 nt withheld, positions 4176-4266]
A
[49 nt withheld, positions 4268-4316]
CCTTTGACGTTGGAGTCCACGTTCTTT
[37 nt withheld, positions 4344-4380]
ACCCTATCTCGGTCTATTCTTTTGATTTATAAGGGATTTTGCCGATTTCGGCCTATTGGTTAAAAAATGA
GCTGATTTAACAAAAATTTAACGCGAATTAATTCTGTGGAATGTGTGTCAGTTAGGGTGTGGAAAGTCCC
CAGGCTCCCCAGCAGGCAGAAGTATGCAAAGCATGCATCTCAATTAGTCAGCAACCAGGTGTGGAAAGTC
CCCAGGCTCCCCAGCAGGCAGAAGTATGCAAAGCATGCATCTCAATTAGTCAGCAACCATAGTCCCGCCC
CTAACTCCGCCCATCCCGCCCCTAACTCCGCCCAGTTCCGCCCATTCTCCGCCCCATGGCTGACTAATTT
TTTTTATTTATGCAGAGGCCGAGGCCGCCTCTGCCTCTGAGCTATTCCAGAAGTAGTGAGGAGGCTTTTT
TGGAGGCCTAGGCTTTTGCAAAAAGCTCCCGGGAGCTTGTATATCCATTTTCGGATCTGATCAAGAGACA
GGATGAGGATCGTTTCGCATGATTGAACAAGATGGATTGCACGCAGGTTCTCCGGCCGCTTGGGTGGAGA
GGCTATTCGGCTATGACTGGGCACAACAGACAATCGGCTGCTCTGATGCCGCCGTGTTCCGGCTGTCAGC
GCAGGGGCGCCCGGTTCTTTTTGTCAAGACCGACCTGTCCGGTGCCCTGAATGAACTGCAGGACGAGGCA
GCGCGGCTATCGTGGCTGGCCACGACGGGCGTTCCTTGCGCAGCTGTGCTCGACGTTGTCACTGAAGCGG
GAAGGGACTGGCTGCTATTGGGCGAAGTGCCGGGGCAGGATCTCCTGTCATCTCACCTTGCTCCTGCCGA
GAAAGTATCCATCATGGCTGATGCAATGCGGCGGCTGCATACGCTTGATCCGGCTACCTGCCCATTCGAC
CACCAAGCGAAACATCGCATCGAGCGAGCACGTACTCGGATGGAAGCCGGTCTTGTCGATCAGGATGATC
TGGACGAAGAGCATCAGGGGCTCGCGCCAGCCGAACTGTTCGCCAGGCTCAAGGCGCGCATGCCCGACGG
CGAGGATCTCGTCGTGACCCATGGCGATGCCTGCTTGCCGAATATCATGGTGGAAAATGGCCGCTTTTCT
GGATTCATCGACTGTGGCCGGCTGGGTGTGGCGGACCGCTATCAGGACATAGCGTTGGCTACCCGTGATA
TTGCTGAAGAGCTTGGCGGCGAATGGGCTGACCGCTTCCTCGTGCTTTACGGTATCGCCGCTCCCGATTC
GCAGCGCATCGCCTTCTATCGCCTTCTTGACGAGTTCTTCTGAGCGGGACTCTGGGGTTCGCGAAATGAC
CGACCAAGCGACGCCCAACCTGCCATCACGAGATTTCGATTCCACCGCCGCCTTCTATGAAAGGTTGGGC
TTCGGAATCGTTTTCCGGGACGCCGGCTGGATGATCCTCCAGCGCGGGGATCTCATGCTGGAGTTCTTCG
CCCACCCCAACTTGTTTATTGCAGCTTATAATGGTTACAAATAAAGCAATAGCATCACAAATTTCACAAA
TAAAGCATTTTTTTCACTGCATTCTAGTTGTGGTTTGTCCAAACTCATCAATGTATCTTATCATGTCTGT
ATACCGTCGACCTCTAGCTAGAGCTTGGCGTAATCATGGTCATAGCTGTTTCCTGTGTGAAATTGTTATC
CGCTCACAATTCCACACAACATACGAGCCGGAAGCATAAAGTGTAAAGCCTGGGGTGCCTAATGAGTGAG
CTAACTCACATTAATTGCGTTGCGCTCACTGCCCGCTTTCCAGTCGGGAAACCTGTCGTGCCAGCTGCAT
TAATGAATCGGCCAACGCGCGGGGAGAGGCGGTTTGCGTATTGGGCGCTCTTCCGCTTCCTCGCTCACTG
ACTCGCTGCGCTCGGTCGTTCGGCTGCGGCGAGCGGTATCAGCTCACTCAAAGGCGGTAATACGGTTATC
CACAGAATCAGGGGATAACGCAGGAAAGAACATGTGAGCAAAAGGCCAGCAAAAGGCCAGGAACCGTAAA
AAGGCCGCGTTGCTGGCGTTTTTCCATAGGCTCCGCCCCCCTGACGAGCATCACAAAAATCGACGCTCAA
GTCAGAGGTGGCGAAACCCGACAGGACTATAAAGATACCAGGCGTTTCCCCCTGGAAGCTCCCTCGTGCG
CTCTCCTGTTCCGACCCTGCCGCTTACCGGATACCTGTCCGCCTTTCTCCCTTCGGGAAGCGTGGCGCTT
TCTCATAGCTCACGCTGTAGGTATCTCAGTTCGGTGTAGGTCGTTCGCTCCAAGCTGGGCTGTGTGCACG
AACCCCCCGTTCAGCCCGACCGCTGCGCCTTATCCGGTAACTATCGTCTTGAGTCCAACCCGGTAAGACA
CGACTTATCGCCACTGGCAGCAGCCACTGGTAACAGGATTAGCAGAGCGAGGTATGTAGGCGGTGCTACA
GAGTTCTTGAAGTGGTGGCCTAACTACGGCTACACTAGAAGAACAGTATTTGGTATCTGCGCTCTGCTGA
AGCCAGTTACCTTCGGAAAAAGAGTTGGTAGCTCTTGATCCGGCAAACAAACCACCGCTGGTAGCGGTGG
TTTTTTTGTTTGCAAGCAGCAGATTACGCGCAGAAAAAAAGGATCTCAAGAAGATCCTTTGATCTTTTCT
ACGGGGTCTGACGCTCAGTGGAACGAAAACTCACGTTAAGGGATTTTGGTCATGAGATTATCAAAAAGGA
TCTTCACCTAGATCCTTTTAAATTAAAAATGAAGTTTTAAATCAATCTAAAGTATATATGAGTAAACTTG
GTCTGACAGTTACCAATGCTTAATCAGTGAGGCACCTATCTCAGCGATCTGTCTATTTCGTTCATCCATA
GTTGCCTGACTCCCCGTCGTGTAGATAACTACGATACGGGAGGGCTTACCATCTGGCCCCAGTGCTGCAA
TGATACCGCGAGACCCACGCTCACCGGCTCCAGATTTATCAGCAATAAACCAGCCAGCCGGAAGGGCCGA
GCGCAGAAGTGGTCCTGCAACTTTATCCGCCTCCATCCAGTCTATTAATTGTTGCCGGGAAGCTAGAGTA
AGTAGTTCGCCAGTTAATAGTTTGCGCAACGTTGTTGCCATTGCTACAGGCATCGTGGTGTCACGCTCGT
CGTTTGGTATGGCTTCATTCAGCTCCGGTTCCCAACGATCAAGGCGAGTTACATGATCCCCCATGTTGTG
CAAAAAAGCGGTTAGCTCCTTCGGTCCTCCGATCGTTGTCAGAAGTAAGTTGGCCGCAGTGTTATCACTC
ATGGTTATGGCAGCACTGCATAATTCTCTTACTGTCATGCCATCCGTAAGATGCTTTTCTGTGACTGGTG
AGTACTCAACCAAGTCATTCTGAGAATAGTGTATGCGGCGACCGAGTTGCTCTTGCCCGGCGTCAATACG
GGATAATACCGCGCCACATAGCAGAACTTTAAAAGTGCTCATCATTGGAAAACGTTCTTCGGGGCGAAAA
CTCTCAAGGATCTTACCGCTGTTGAGATCCAGTTCGATGTAACCCACTCGTGCACCCAACTGATCTTCAG
CATCTTTTACTTTCACCAGCGTTTCTGGGTGAGCAAAAACAGGAAGGCAAAATGCCGCAAAAAAGGGAAT
AAGGGCGACACGGAAATGTTGAATACTCATACTCTTCCTTTTTCAATATTATTGAAGCATTTATCAGGGT
TATTGTCTCATGAGCGGATACATATTTGAATGTATTTAGAAAAATAAACAAATAGGGGTTCCGCGCACAT
TTCCCCGAAAAGTGCCACCTGACGTCGACGGATCGGGAGATCTCCCGATCCCCTATGGTGCACTCTCAGT
ACAATCTGCTCTGATGCCGCATAGTTAAGCCAGTATCTGCTCCCTGCTTGTGTGTTGGAGGTCGCTGAGT
AGTGCGCGAGCAAAATTTAAGCTACAACAAGGCAAGGCTTGACCGACAATTGCATGAAGAATCTGCTTAG
G
